Addgene plasmid #114970: SERK4 A7_pECIA2
Purpose: Bait vector SERK4 A7_pECIA2 should be used with prey vector SERK4 A7_pECIA14.
Depositing lab: Youssef Belkhadir. Depositing organization: Gregor Mendel Institute of Molecular Plant Biology. Publication: An extracellular network of Arabidopsis leucine-rich repeat receptor kinases. Smakowska-Luzan E, Mott GA, Parys K, Stegmann M, Howton TC, Layeghifard M, Neuhold J, Lehner A, Kong J, Grunwald K, Weinberger N, Satbhai SB, Mayer D, Busch W, Madalinski M, Stolt-Bergner P, Provart NJ, Mukhtar MS, Zipfel C, Desveaux D, Guttman DS, Belkhadir Y. Nature. 2018 Jan 18;553(7688):342-346. doi: 10.1038/nature25184. Epub 2018 Jan 10. PubMed 29320478.
Backbone
  Vector backbone: pECIA2
  Backbone manufacturer: Chris Garcia (Addgene plasmid # 47032)
  Vector type: Insect Expression
Growth in bacteria
  Bacterial resistance: Ampicillin, 100 μg/mL
  Growth temperature: 37°C
  Growth strain: DH5alpha
  Copy number: High Copy
Gene/Insert
  Gene/Insert name: AT2G13790
  Species: A. thaliana (mustard weed)
  Promoter: Metallothionein (Copper-Inducible)
  Tag / fusion protein: Fc, V5 and hexahistidine tags (C terminal on backbone)
  Cloning method: Ligation Independent Cloning
Terms and licenses: Academic/Nonprofit Terms; Industry Terms: Not Available to Industry
Depositor comments: Plasmid for secreted expression in Drosophila cell culture by induction via CuSO4. Insert is an extracellular domain of indicated LRR-RK, C-terminally tagged with Fc, V5 and hexahistidine tags. Insert Protein Sequence: GNAEGDALTQLKNSLSSGDPANNVLQSWDATLVTPCTWFHVTCNPENKVTRVDLGNAKLSGKLVPELGQLLNLQYLELYSNNITGEIPEELGDLVELVSLDLYANSISGPIPSSLGKLGKLRFLRLNNNSLSGEIPMTLTSVQLQVLDISNNRLSGDIPVNGSFSLFTPISFANNSLTDLPEPPPTSTSPTPPPPSGG
How to cite: SERK4 A7_pECIA2 was a gift from Youssef Belkhadir (Addgene plasmid # 114970 ; http://n2t.net/addgene:114970 ; RRID:Addgene_114970)
