[The description below was written by a language model from this plasmid's Addgene catalogue record and pLannotate feature annotations shown in this document.]
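Description:
SERK4 A7_pECIA2 is an insect-cell expression plasmid of about 4.9 kb built on the pECIA2 backbone, designed for secreted protein production in Drosophila cell culture. In E. coli it is maintained at high copy through a ColE1/pUC-type origin and selected with ampicillin via the β-lactamase gene. The remaining bacterial annotations (lac promoter and operator, and fragments of lacZα, lacI, rop and bom) are remnants of the pUC/pBR322-derived backbone rather than functional parts of the design.

The expression cassette is driven by the Drosophila metallothionein promoter, which is induced by copper (CuSO4). It is followed by the Drosophila BiP signal sequence, which directs the product into the secretory pathway. The insert, introduced by ligation-independent cloning, is the extracellular leucine-rich repeat domain of the Arabidopsis thaliana receptor kinase SERK4 (AT2G13790, also known as BKK1), without its transmembrane or kinase regions. It is fused at its C terminus to a human IgG1 Fc fragment, a V5 epitope and a hexahistidine tag. The His tag is stated by the depositor but not picked up in the feature table. An SV40 polyadenylation signal is annotated downstream of the cassette, on the opposite strand.

The plasmid serves as the "bait" in an extracellular interaction assay and is meant to be paired with the corresponding prey construct in pECIA14. It belongs to a collection used to map the network of ectodomain interactions among Arabidopsis leucine-rich repeat receptor kinases. In such a format the Fc portion typically allows dimerisation and capture of the secreted ectodomain, while the V5 and His tags allow detection and purification.
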