Features (pLannotate 1.2.2; 18 found; start..end, strand, type, name):
     23..449     +  promoter       MT promoter: Drosophila metallothionein promoter
    467..520     +  sig_peptide    BiP signal sequence: Drosophila BiP signal sequence
    473..1072    +  CDS            SERK4 (fragment): SERK4_ARATH - Also known as BKK1. Experimental evidence at protein level: Swiss-Prot protein existence level 1. Dual specificity kinase acting on both serine/threonine- and tyrosine-containing substrates. Positively regulates the BR-dependent plant growth pathway and negatively regulates the BR-independent cell- death pathway. From Arabidopsis thaliana (Mouse-ear cress).
   1145..1825    +  CDS            IGHG1 (fragment): IGHG1_HUMAN - Experimental evidence at protein level: Swiss-Prot protein existence level 1. Constant region of immunoglobulin heavy chains. Immunoglobulins, also known as antibodies, are membrane-bound or secreted glycoproteins produced by B lymphocytes. In the recognition phase of humoral immunity, the membrane-bound immunoglobulins serve as receptors which, upon binding of a specific antigen, trigger the clonal expansion and differentiation of B lymphocytes into immunoglobulins- secreting plasma cells. Secreted immunoglobulins mediate the effector phase of humoral immunity, which results in
   1844..1885    +  CDS            V5 tag: epitope tag from simian virus 5
   1985..2119    -  polyA_signal   SV40 poly(A) signal: SV40 polyadenylation signal
   2142..2226    -  CDS            large T antigen (fragment): large T antigen from SV40 (simian virus 40)
   2226..2250    +  misc_feature   MCS (fragment): pUC18/19 multiple cloning site
   2287..2303    -  protein_bind   lac operator: The lac repressor binds to the lac operator to inhibit transcription in E. coli. This inhibition can be relieved by adding lactose or isopropyl-β-D-thiogalactopyranoside (IPTG). lac repressor encoded by lacI
   2311..2341    -  promoter       lac promoter: promoter for the E. coli lac operon
   2356..2377    -  protein_bind   CAP binding site: CAP binding activates transcription in the presence of cAMP. E. coli catabolite activator protein
   2390..2482    -  CDS            lacI (fragment): lac repressor; lacI; The lac repressor binds to the lac operator to inhibit transcription in E. coli. This inhibition can be relieved by adding lactose or isopropyl-β-D-thiogalactopyranoside (IPTG).
   2665..3253    -  rep_origin     ori: high-copy-number ColE1/pMB1/pBR322/pUC origin of replication
   3424..4284    -  CDS            AmpR: β-lactamase; bla; confers resistance to ampicillin, carbenicillin, and related antibiotics
   4285..4389    -  promoter       AmpR promoter: bla
   4484..4519    +  CDS            rop (fragment): Rop protein, which maintains plasmids at low copy number; rop
   4621..4720    +  misc_feature   bom (fragment): basis of mobility region from pBR322
   4726..21      -  CDS            lacZα (fragment) (across the origin): LacZα fragment of β-galactosidase; lacZ fragment
>Addgene plasmid #114970 | SERK4 A7_pECIA2 | addgene full sequence | sequence record 296758 | Addgene NGS Result
GTAAAACGACGGCCAGTGAATTAATTCGTTGCAGGACAGGATGTGGTGCCCGATGTGACTAGCTCTTTGC
TGCAGGCCGTCCTATCCTCTGGTTCCGATAAGAGACCCAGAACTCCGGCCCCCCACCGCCCACCGCCACC
CCCATACATATGTGGTACGCAAGTAAGAGTGCCTGCGCATGCCCCATGTGCCCCACCAAGAGCTTTGCAT
CCCATACAAGTCCCCAAAGTGGAGAACCGAACCAATTCTTCGCGGGCAGAACAAAAGCTTCTGCACACGT
CTCCACTCGAATTTGGAGCCGGCCGGCGTGTGCAAAAGAGGTGAATCGAACGAAAGACCCGTGTGTAAAG
CCGCGTTTCCAAAATGTATAAAACCGAGAGCATCTGGCCAATGTGCATCAGTTGTGGTCAGCAGCAAAAT
CAAGTGAATCATCTCAGTGCAACTAAAGGGGGGATCCGATCTCAATATGAAGTTATGCATATTACTGGCC
GTCGTGGCCTTTGTTGGCCTCTCGCTCGGGGGAAACGCTGAAGGTGATGCTTTGACTCAGCTGAAAAACA
GTTTGTCATCAGGTGACCCTGCAAACAATGTACTCCAAAGCTGGGATGCTACTCTTGTTACTCCATGTAC
TTGGTTTCATGTTACTTGCAATCCTGAGAATAAAGTTACTCGTGTTGACCTTGGGAATGCAAAACTATCT
GGAAAGTTGGTTCCAGAACTTGGTCAGCTTTTAAACTTGCAGTACTTGGAGCTTTATAGCAATAACATTA
CAGGGGAGATACCTGAGGAGCTTGGCGACTTGGTGGAACTAGTAAGCTTGGATCTTTACGCAAACAGCAT
AAGCGGTCCCATCCCTTCGTCTCTTGGCAAACTAGGAAAACTCCGGTTCTTGCGTCTTAACAACAATAGC
TTATCAGGGGAAATTCCAATGACTTTGACTTCTGTGCAGCTGCAAGTTCTGGATATCTCAAACAATCGGC
TCAGTGGAGATATTCCTGTTAATGGTTCTTTTTCGCTCTTCACTCCTATCAGTTTTGCGAATAATAGCTT
AACGGATCTTCCCGAACCTCCGCCTACTTCTACCTCACCTACGCCACCACCACCTTCAGGGGGGCTGGAG
GTGCTGTTCCAGGGACCAGGGAGCGACAAAACTCACACATGCCCACCGTGCCCAGCACCTGAACTCCTGG
GGGGACCGTCAGTCTTCCTCTTCCCCCCAAAACCCAAGGACACCCTCATGATCTCCCGGACCCCTGAGGT
CACATGCGTGGTGGTGGACGTGAGCCACGAAGACCCTGAGGTCAAGTTCAACTGGTACGTGGACGGCGTG
GAGGTGCATAATGCCAAGACAAAGCCGCGGGAGGAGCAGTACAACAGCACGTACCGTGTGGTCAGCGTCC
TCACCGTCCTGCACCAGGACTGGCTGAATGGCAAGGAGTACAAGTGCAAGGTCTCCAACAAAGCCCTCCC
AGCCCCCATCGAGAAAACCATCTCCAAAGCCAAAGGGCAGCCCCGAGAACCACAGGTGTACACCCTGCCC
CCATCCCGGGAGGAGATGACCAAGAACCAGGTCAGCCTGACCTGCCTGGTCAAAGGCTTCTATCCCAGCG
ACATCGCCGTGGAGTGGGAGAGCAATGGGCAGCCGGAGAACAACTACAAGACCACGCCTCCCGTGCTGGA
CTCCGACGGCTCCTTCTTCCTCTACAGCAAGCTCACCGTGGACAAGAGCAGGTGGCAGCAGGGGAACGTC
TTCTCATGCTCCGTGATGCATGAGGGTCTGCACAACCACTACACGCAGAAGAGCCTCTCCCTGTCTCCGG
GTAAATCTAGAGGGCCCTTCGAAGGTAAGCCTATCCCTAACCCTCTCCTCGGTCTCGATTCTACGCGTAC
CGGTCATCATCACCATCACCATTGAGTTTAAACCCGCTGATCAGCCTCGACTGTGCCTTCTAAGGCCTGA
GCTCGCTGATCAGCCTCGATCGAGGATCCAGACATGATAAGATACATTGATGAGTTTGGACAAACCACAA
CTAGAATGCAGTGAAAAAAATGCTTTATTTGTGAAATTTGTGATGCTATTGCTTTATTTGTAACCATTAT
AAGCTGCAATAAACAAGTTAACAACAACAATTGCATTCATTTTATGTTTCAGGTTCAGGGGGAGGTGTGG
GAGGTTTTTTAAAGCAAGTAAAACCTCTACAAATGTGGTATGGCTGATTATGATCAGTCGACCTGCAGGC
ATGCAAGCTTGGCGTAATCATGGTCATAGCTGTTTCCTGTGTGAAATTGTTATCCGCTCACAATTCCACA
CAACATACGAGCCGGAAGCATAAAGTGTAAAGCCTGGGGTGCCTAATGAGTGAGCTAACTCACATTAATT
GCGTTGCGCTCACTGCCCGCTTTCCAGTCGGGAAACCTGTCGTGCCAGCTGCATTAATGAATCGGCCAAC
GCGCGGGGAGAGGCGGTTTGCGTATTGGGCGCTCTTCCGCTTCCTCGCTCACTGACTCGCTGCGCTCGGT
CGTTCGGCTGCGGCGAGCGGTATCAGCTCACTCAAAGGCGGTAATACGGTTATCCACAGAATCAGGGGAT
AACGCAGGAAAGAACATGTGAGCAAAAGGCCAGCAAAAGGCCAGGAACCGTAAAAAGGCCGCGTTGCTGG
CGTTTTTCCATAGGCTCCGCCCCCCTGACGAGCATCACAAAAATCGACGCTCAAGTCAGAGGTGGCGAAA
CCCGACAGGACTATAAAGATACCAGGCGTTTCCCCCTGGAAGCTCCCTCGTGCGCTCTCCTGTTCCGACC
CTGCCGCTTACCGGATACCTGTCCGCCTTTCTCCCTTCGGGAAGCGTGGCGCTTTCTCATAGCTCACGCT
GTAGGTATCTCAGTTCGGTGTAGGTCGTTCGCTCCAAGCTGGGCTGTGTGCACGAACCCCCCGTTCAGCC
CGACCGCTGCGCCTTATCCGGTAACTATCGTCTTGAGTCCAACCCGGTAAGACACGACTTATCGCCACTG
GCAGCAGCCACTGGTAACAGGATTAGCAGAGCGAGGTATGTAGGCGGTGCTACAGAGTTCTTGAAGTGGT
GGCCTAACTACGGCTACACTAGAAGAACAGTATTTGGTATCTGCGCTCTGCTGAAGCCAGTTACCTTCGG
AAAAAGAGTTGGTAGCTCTTGATCCGGCAAACAAACCACCGCTGGTAGCGGTGGTTTTTTTGTTTGCAAG
CAGCAGATTACGCGCAGAAAAAAAGGATCTCAAGAAGATCCTTTGATCTTTTCTACGGGGTCTGACGCTC
AGTGGAACGAAAACTCACGTTAAGGGATTTTGGTCATGAGATTATCAAAAAGGATCTTCACCTAGATCCT
TTTAAATTAAAAATGAAGTTTTAAATCAATCTAAAGTATATATGAGTAAACTTGGTCTGACAGTTACCAA
TGCTTAATCAGTGAGGCACCTATCTCAGCGATCTGTCTATTTCGTTCATCCATAGTTGCCTGACTCCCCG
TCGTGTAGATAACTACGATACGGGAGGGCTTACCATCTGGCCCCAGTGCTGCAATGATACCGCGAGACCC
ACGCTCACCGGCTCCAGATTTATCAGCAATAAACCAGCCAGCCGGAAGGGCCGAGCGCAGAAGTGGTCCT
GCAACTTTATCCGCCTCCATCCAGTCTATTAATTGTTGCCGGGAAGCTAGAGTAAGTAGTTCGCCAGTTA
ATAGTTTGCGCAACGTTGTTGCCATTGCTACAGGCATCGTGGTGTCACGCTCGTCGTTTGGTATGGCTTC
ATTCAGCTCCGGTTCCCAACGATCAAGGCGAGTTACATGATCCCCCATGTTGTGCAAAAAAGCGGTTAGC
TCCTTCGGTCCTCCGATCGTTGTCAGAAGTAAGTTGGCCGCAGTGTTATCACTCATGGTTATGGCAGCAC
TGCATAATTCTCTTACTGTCATGCCATCCGTAAGATGCTTTTCTGTGACTGGTGAGTACTCAACCAAGTC
ATTCTGAGAATAGTGTATGCGGCGACCGAGTTGCTCTTGCCCGGCGTCAATACGGGATAATACCGCGCCA
CATAGCAGAACTTTAAAAGTGCTCATCATTGGAAAACGTTCTTCGGGGCGAAAACTCTCAAGGATCTTAC
CGCTGTTGAGATCCAGTTCGATGTAACCCACTCGTGCACCCAACTGATCTTCAGCATCTTTTACTTTCAC
CAGCGTTTCTGGGTGAGCAAAAACAGGAAGGCAAAATGCCGCAAAAAAGGGAATAAGGGCGACACGGAAA
TGTTGAATACTCATACTCTTCCTTTTTCAATATTATTGAAGCATTTATCAGGGTTATTGTCTCATGAGCG
GATACATATTTGAATGTATTTAGAAAAATAAACAAATAGGGGTTCCGCGCACATTTCCCCGAAAAGTGCC
ACCTGACGTCTAAGAAACCATTATTATCATGACATTAACCTATAAAAATAGGCGTATCACGAGGCCCTTT
CGTCTCGCGCGTTTCGGTGATGACGGTGAAAACCTCTGACACATGCAGCTCCCGGAGACGGTCACAGCTT
GTCTGTAAGCGGATGCCGGGAGCAGACAAGCCCGTCAGGGCGCGTCAGCGGGTGTTGGCGGGTGTCGGGG
CTGGCTTAACTATGCGGCATCAGAGCAGATTGTACTGAGAGTGCACCATATGCGGTGTGAAATACCGCAC
AGATGCGTAAGGAGAAAATACCGCATCAGGCGCCATTCGCCATTCAGGCTGCGCAACTGTTGGGAAGGGC
GATCGGTGCGGGCCTCTTCGCTATTACGCCAGCTGGCGAAAGGGGGATGTGCTGCAAGGCGATTAAGTTG
GGTAACGCCAGGGTTTTCCCAGTCACGACGTT
